Addgene plasmid #125849: pLVX-M-Flag-BAP1-G185R
Purpose: express mutant BAP1-G185R
Depositing lab: Boyi Gan. Depositing organization: University of Texas MD Anderson Cancer Center. Publication: BAP1 links metabolic regulation of ferroptosis to tumour suppression. Zhang Y, Shi J, Liu X, Feng L, Gong Z, Koppula P, Sirohi K, Li X, Wei Y, Lee H, Zhuang L, Chen G, Xiao ZD, Hung MC, Chen J, Huang P, Li W, Gan B. Nat Cell Biol. 2018 Oct;20(10):1181-1192. doi: 10.1038/s41556-018-0178-0. Epub 2018 Sep 10. PubMed 30202049.
Backbone
  Vector backbone: pLVX-puro
  Vector type: Lentiviral
  Selectable markers: Puromycin
Growth in bacteria
  Bacterial resistance: Ampicillin, 100 μg/mL
  Growth temperature: 37°C
  Growth strain: NEB Stable
  Copy number: High Copy
Gene/Insert
  Gene/Insert name: BAP1 (BRCA1 associated protein 1)
  Species: H. sapiens (human)
  Mutation: G185R
  Entrez Gene: BAP1 (a.k.a. HUCEP-13, KURIS, TPDS1, UBM2, UCHL2, UVM2, hucep-6)
  Tag / fusion protein: Flag (N terminal on insert)
  Cloning method: Restriction Enzyme; 5′ cloning site Unknown (unknown if destroyed)
Terms and licenses: Academic/Nonprofit Terms; Industry Terms: Not Available to Industry
How to cite: pLVX-M-Flag-BAP1-G185R was a gift from Boyi Gan (Addgene plasmid # 125849 ; http://n2t.net/addgene:125849 ; RRID:Addgene_125849)
