[The description below was written by a language model from this plasmid's Addgene catalogue record and pLannotate feature annotations shown in this document.]
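Description:
pLVX-M-Flag-BAP1-G185R is an HIV-1-based lentiviral expression plasmid built on the pLVX-puro backbone and designed to deliver a mutant form of human BAP1 (BRCA1 associated protein 1) into mammalian cells. In bacteria it is maintained through a high-copy ColE1/pUC-type origin and selected with ampicillin via the β-lactamase gene. Remnants of the lac promoter/operator region and an SV40 polyadenylation signal lie in the plasmid backbone outside the viral cassette.

The transfer cassette is flanked by HIV-1 long terminal repeats, both of which the automated annotation labels as truncated LTRs with adjoining nef-derived sequence, so the record alone does not establish whether the vector is self-inactivating. Between them are the Ψ packaging signal with a gag fragment, the Rev response element for Rev-dependent nuclear export of the genomic RNA, and the cPPT/CTS, which aids nuclear import of the reverse-transcribed genome.

The payload is driven by the CMV immediate-early enhancer and promoter. A short FLAG epitope sequence (annotated as a fragment of 3xFLAG, consistent with the single N-terminal Flag tag listed) sits just upstream of the BAP1 coding sequence carrying the G185R substitution. Downstream, a mouse PGK promoter independently expresses puromycin N-acetyltransferase, allowing selection of stably transduced cells. A WPRE ahead of the 3' LTR enhances transcript stability and expression.

The stated purpose is expression of mutant BAP1-G185R, and the associated publication concerns BAP1 in ferroptosis regulation and tumour suppression. The Flag tag allows detection or immunoprecipitation of the mutant protein. The record does not describe the functional consequence of the mutation, and the cloning sites used are not recorded.
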