Features (pLannotate 1.2.2; 25 found; start..end, strand, type, name):
    377..634     +  LTR            5' LTR (truncated): truncated 5' long terminal repeat (LTR) from HIV-1
    681..806     +  misc_feature   HIV-1 Ψ: packaging signal of human immunodeficiency virus type 1
    790..1128    +  CDS            HIV-1 gag (fragment): gag protein from human immunodeficiency virus 1; gag
   1303..1536    +  misc_feature   RRE: The Rev response element (RRE) of HIV-1 allows for Rev-dependent mRNA export from the nucleus to the cytoplasm.
   1913..2013    +  CDS            Rev (fragment): human immunodeficiency virus 1 (HIV-1) Rev protein; rev; enhances nuclear export of unspliced and incompletely spliced viral mRNAs
   2028..2143    +  misc_feature   cPPT/CTS: central polypurine tract and central termination sequence of HIV-1 (lacking the first T)
   2201..2504    +  enhancer       CMV enhancer: human cytomegalovirus immediate early enhancer
   2505..2708    +  promoter       CMV promoter: human cytomegalovirus (CMV) immediate early promoter
   2793..2824    +  misc_feature   MCS (fragment): multiple cloning site
   2839..2859    +  CDS            3xFLAG (fragment): three tandem FLAG® epitope tags
   2870..5053    +  CDS            BAP1: BAP1_HUMAN - Also known as KIAA0272 From Homo sapiens (Human).
   5087..5586    +  promoter       PGK promoter: mouse phosphoglycerate kinase 1 promoter
   5607..6206    +  CDS            PuroR: puromycin N-acetyltransferase; pac from Streptomyces alboniger; confers resistance to puromycin
   6220..6808    +  misc_feature   WPRE: woodchuck hepatitis virus posttranscriptional regulatory element
   6825..7343    +  CDS            nef (fragment): NEF_HV1BR - Experimental evidence at protein level: Swiss-Prot protein existence level 1. Extracellular Nef protein targets CD4(+) T-lymphocytes for apoptosis by interacting with CXCR4 surface receptors (PubMed:14990729). From Human immunodeficiency virus type 1 group M subtype B (isolate BRU/LAI) (HIV-1).
   7391..7648    +  LTR            5' LTR (truncated): truncated 5' long terminal repeat (LTR) from HIV-1
   7801..7817    -  protein_bind   lac operator: The lac repressor binds to the lac operator to inhibit transcription in E. coli. This inhibition can be relieved by adding lactose or isopropyl-β-D-thiogalactopyranoside (IPTG). lac repressor encoded by lacI
   7825..7855    -  promoter       lac promoter: promoter for the E. coli lac operon
   7870..7891    -  protein_bind   CAP binding site: CAP binding activates transcription in the presence of cAMP. E. coli catabolite activator protein
   7904..7996    -  CDS            lacI (fragment): lac repressor; lacI; The lac repressor binds to the lac operator to inhibit transcription in E. coli. This inhibition can be relieved by adding lactose or isopropyl-β-D-thiogalactopyranoside (IPTG).
   8179..8767    -  rep_origin     ori: high-copy-number ColE1/pMB1/pBR322/pUC origin of replication
   8938..9798    -  CDS            AmpR: β-lactamase; bla; confers resistance to ampicillin, carbenicillin, and related antibiotics
   9799..9903    -  promoter       AmpR promoter: bla
   9951..10085   +  polyA_signal   SV40 poly(A) signal: SV40 polyadenylation signal
  10252..329     +  CDS            nef (fragment) (across the origin): NEF_HV1BR - Experimental evidence at protein level: Swiss-Prot protein existence level 1. Extracellular Nef protein targets CD4(+) T-lymphocytes for apoptosis by interacting with CXCR4 surface receptors (PubMed:14990729). From Human immunodeficiency virus type 1 group M subtype B (isolate BRU/LAI) (HIV-1).
>Addgene plasmid #125849 | pLVX-M-Flag-BAP1-G185R | addgene full sequence | sequence record 246150 | Addgene NGS Result
TGGAAGGGCTAATTCACTCCCAAAGAAGACAAGATATCCTTGATCTGTGGATCTACCACACACAAGGCTA
CTTCCCTGATTAGCAGAACTACACACCAGGGCCAGGGGTCAGATATCCACTGACCTTTGGATGGTGCTAC
AAGCTAGTACCAGTTGAGCCAGATAAGGTAGAAGAGGCCAATAAAGGAGAGAACACCAGCTTGTTACACC
CTGTGAGCCTGCATGGGATGGATGACCCGGAGAGAGAAGTGTTAGAGTGGAGGTTTGACAGCCGCCTAGC
ATTTCATCACGTGGCCCGAGAGCTGCATCCGGAGTACTTCAAGAACTGCTGATATCGAGCTTGCTACAAG
GGACTTTCCGCTGGGGACTTTCCAGGGAGGCGTGGCCTGGGCGGGACTGGGGAGTGGCGAGCCCTCAGAT
CCTGCATATAAGCAGCTGCTTTTTGCCTGTACTGGGTCTCTCTGGTTAGACCAGATCTGAGCCTGGGAGC
TCTCTGGCTAACTAGGGAACCCACTGCTTAAGCCTCAATAAAGCTTGCCTTGAGTGCTTCAAGTAGTGTG
TGCCCGTCTGTTGTGTGACTCTGGTAACTAGAGATCCCTCAGACCCTTTTAGTCAGTGTGGAAAATCTCT
AGCAGTGGCGCCCGAACAGGGACTTGAAAGCGAAAGGGAAACCAGAGGAGCTCTCTCGACGCAGGACTCG
GCTTGCTGAAGCGCGCACGGCAAGAGGCGAGGGGCGGCGACTGGTGAGTACGCCAAAAATTTTGACTAGC
GGAGGCTAGAAGGAGAGAGATGGGTGCGAGAGCGTCAGTATTAAGCGGGGGAGAATTAGATCGCGATGGG
AAAAAATTCGGTTAAGGCCAGGGGGAAAGAAAAAATATAAATTAAAACATATAGTATGGGCAAGCAGGGA
GCTAGAACGATTCGCAGTTAATCCTGGCCTGTTAGAAACATCAGAAGGCTGTAGACAAATACTGGGACAG
CTACAACCATCCCTTCAGACAGGATCAGAAGAACTTAGATCATTATATAATACAGTAGCAACCCTCTATT
GTGTGCATCAAAGGATAGAGATAAAAGACACCAAGGAAGCTTTAGACAAGATAGAGGAAGAGCAAAACAA
AAGTAAGACCACCGCACAGCAAGCGGCCGGCCGCTGATCTTCAGACCTGGAGGAGGAGATATGAGGGACA
ATTGGAGAAGTGAATTATATAAATATAAAGTAGTAAAAATTGAACCATTAGGAGTAGCACCCACCAAGGC
AAAGAGAAGAGTGGTGCAGAGAGAAAAAAGAGCAGTGGGAATAGGAGCTTTGTTCCTTGGGTTCTTGGGA
GCAGCAGGAAGCACTATGGGCGCAGCGTCAATGACGCTGACGGTACAGGCCAGACAATTATTGTCTGGTA
TAGTGCAGCAGCAGAACAATTTGCTGAGGGCTATTGAGGCGCAACAGCATCTGTTGCAACTCACAGTCTG
GGGCATCAAGCAGCTCCAGGCAAGAATCCTGGCTGTGGAAAGATACCTAAAGGATCAACAGCTCCTGGGG
ATTTGGGGTTGCTCTGGAAAACTCATTTGCACCACTGCTGTGCCTTGGAATGCTAGTTGGAGTAATAAAT
CTCTGGAACAGATTTGGAATCACACGACCTGGATGGAGTGGGACAGAGAAATTAACAATTACACAAGCTT
AATACACTCCTTAATTGAAGAATCGCAAAACCAGCAAGAAAAGAATGAACAAGAATTATTGGAATTAGAT
AAATGGGCAAGTTTGTGGAATTGGTTTAACATAACAAATTGGCTGTGGTATATAAAATTATTCATAATGA
TAGTAGGAGGCTTGGTAGGTTTAAGAATAGTTTTTGCTGTACTTTCTATAGTGAATAGAGTTAGGCAGGG
ATATTCACCATTATCGTTTCAGACCCACCTCCCAACCCCGAGGGGACCCGACAGGCCCGAAGGAATAGAA
GAAGAAGGTGGAGAGAGAGACAGAGACAGATCCATTCGATTAGTGAACGGATCTCGACGGTATCGCCTTT
AAAAGAAAAGGGGGGATTGGGGGGTACAGTGCAGGGGAAAGAATAGTAGACATAATAGCAACAGACATAC
AAACTAAAGAATTACAAAAACAAATTACAAAAATTCAAAATTTTCGGGTTTATTACAGGGACAGCAGAGA
TCCAGTTTATCGATAAGCTTGGGAGTTCCGCGTTACATAACTTACGGTAAATGGCCCGCCTGGCTGACCG
CCCAACGACCCCCGCCCATTGACGTCAATAATGACGTATGTTCCCATAGTAACGCCAATAGGGACTTTCC
ATTGACGTCAATGGGTGGAGTATTTACGGTAAACTGCCCACTTGGCAGTACATCAAGTGTATCATATGCC
AAGTACGCCCCCTATTGACGTCAATGACGGTAAATGGCCCGCCTGGCATTATGCCCAGTACATGACCTTA
TGGGACTTTCCTACTTGGCAGTACATCTACGTATTAGTCATCGCTATTACCATGGTGATGCGGTTTTGGC
AGTACATCAATGGGCGTGGATAGCGGTTTGACTCACGGGGATTTCCAAGTCTCCACCCCATTGACGTCAA
TGGGAGTTTGTTTTGGCACCAAAATCAACGGGACTTTCCAAAATGTCGTAACAACTCCGCCCCATTGACG
CAAATGGGCGGTAGGCGTGTACGGTGGGAGGTCTATATAAGCAGAGCTCGTTTAGTGAACCGTCAGATCG
CCTGGAGACGCCATCCACGCTGTTTTGACCTCCATAGAAGACACCGACTCTACTAGAGGATCGCTAGCGC
TACCGGACTCAGATCTCGAGCTCATCGGGATCCAGGATGGACTACAAAGACGATGACGACAAGCTCGAGA
ATAAGGGCTGGCTGGAGCTGGAGAGCGACCCAGGCCTCTTCACCCTGCTCGTGGAAGATTTCGGTGTCAA
GGGGGTGCAAGTGGAGGAGATCTACGACCTTCAGAGCAAATGTCAGGGCCCTGTATATGGATTTATCTTC
CTGTTCAAATGGATCGAAGAGCGCCGGTCCCGGCGAAAGGTCTCTACCTTGGTGGATGATACGTCCGTGA
TTGATGATGATATTGTGAATAACATGTTCTTTGCCCACCAGCTGATACCCAACTCTTGTGCAACTCATGC
CTTGCTGAGCGTGCTCCTGAACTGCAGCAGCGTGGACCTGGGACCCACCCTGAGTCGCATGAAGGACTTC
ACCAAGGGTTTTAGCCCTGAGAGCAAAGGATATGCGATTGGCAATGCCCCGGAGTTGGCCAAGGCCCATA
ATAGCCATGCCAGGCCCGAGCCACGCCACCTCCCTGAGAAGCAGAATGGCCTTAGTGCAGTGCGGACCAT
GGAGGCGTTCCACTTTGTCAGCTATGTGCCTATCACAGGCCGGCTCTTTGAGCTGGATCGGCTGAAGGTC
TACCCCATTGACCATGGGCCCTGGGGGGAGGACGAGGAGTGGACAGACAAGGCCCGGCGGGTCATCATGG
AGCGTATCGGCCTCGCCACTGCAGGGGAGCCCTACCACGACATCCGCTTCAACCTGATGGCAGTGGTGCC
CGACCGCAGGATCAAGTATGAGGCCAGGCTGCATGTGCTGAAGGTGAACCGTCAGACAGTACTAGAGGCT
CTGCAGCAGCTGATAAGAGTAACACAGCCAGAGCTGATTCAGACCCACAAGTCTCAAGAGTCACAGCTGC
CTGAGGAGTCCAAGTCAGCCAGCAACAAGTCCCCGCTGGTGCTGGAAGCAAACAGGGCCCCTGCAGCCTC
TGAGGGCAACCACACAGATGGTGCAGAGGAGGCGGCTGGTTCATGCGCACAAGCCCCATCCCACAGCCCT
CCCAACAAACCCAAGCTAGTGGTGAAGCCTCCAGGCAGCAGCCTCAATGGGGTTCACCCCAACCCCACTC
CCATTGTCCAGCGGCTGCCGGCCTTTCTAGACAATCACAATTATGCCAAGTCCCCCATGCAGGAGGAAGA
AGACCTGGCGGCAGGTGTGGGCCGCAGCCGAGTTCCAGTCCGCCCACCCCAGCAGTACTCAGATGATGAG
GATGACTATGAGGATGACGAGGAGGATGACGTGCAGAACACCAACTCTGCCCTTAGGTATAAGGGGAAGG
GAACAGGGAAGCCAGGGGCATTGAGCGGTTCTGCTGATGGGCAACTGTCAGTGCTGCAGCCCAACACCAT
CAACGTCTTGGCTGAGAAGCTCAAAGAGTCCCAGAAGGACCTCTCAATTCCTCTGTCCATCAAGACTAGC
AGCGGGGCTGGGAGTCCGGCTGTGGCAGTGCCCACACACTCGCAGCCCTCACCCACCCCCAGCAATGAGA
GTACAGACACGGCCTCTGAGATCGGCAGTGCTTTCAACTCGCCACTGCGCTCGCCTATCCGCTCAGCCAA
CCCGACGCGGCCCTCCAGCCCTGTCACCTCCCACATCTCCAAGGTGCTTTTTGGAGAGGATGACAGCCTG
CTGCGTGTTGACTGCATACGCTACAACCGTGCTGTCCGTGATCTGGGTCCTGTCATCAGCACAGGCCTGC
TGCACCTGGCTGAGGATGGGGTGCTGAGTCCCCTGGCGCTGACAGAGGGTGGGAAGGGTTCCTCGCCCTC
CATCAGACCAATCCAAGGCAGCCAGGGGTCCAGCAGCCCAGTGGAGAAGGAGGTCGTGGAAGCCACGGAC
AGCAGAGAGAAGACGGGGATGGTGAGGCCTGGCGAGCCCTTGAGTGGGGAGAAATACTCACCCAAGGAGC
TGCTGGCACTGCTGAAGTGTGTGGAGGCTGAGATTGCAAACTATGAGGCGTGCCTCAAGGAGGAGGTAGA
GAAGAGGAAGAAGTTCAAGATTGATGACCAGAGAAGGACCCACAACTACGATGAGTTCATCTGCACCTTT
ATCTCCATGCTGGCTCAGGAAGGCATGCTGGCCAACCTAGTGGAGCAGAACATCTCCGTGCGGCGGCGCC
AAGGGGTCAGCATCGGCCGGCTCCACAAGCAGCGGAAGCCTGACCGGCGGAAACGCTCTCGCCCCTACAA
GGCCAAGCGCCAGTGAGAATTCCGACATGCTCTAGATAATTCTACCGGGTAGGGGAGGCGCTTTTCCCAA
GGCAGTCTGGAGCATGCGCTTTAGCAGCCCCGCTGGGCACTTGGCGCTACACAAGTGGCCTCTGGCCTCG
CACACATTCCACATCCACCGGTAGGCGCCAACCGGCTCCGTTCTTTGGTGGCCCCTTCGCGCCACCTTCT
ACTCCTCCCCTAGTCAGGAAGTTCCCCCCCGCCCCGCAGCTCGCGTCGTGCAGGACGTGACAAATGGAAG
TAGCACGTCTCACTAGTCTCGTGCAGATGGACAGCACCGCTGAGCAATGGAAGCGGGTAGGCCTTTGGGG
CAGCGGCCAATAGCAGCTTTGCTCCTTCGCTTTCTGGGCTCAGAGGCTGGGAAGGGGTGGGTCCGGGGGC
GGGCTCAGGGGCGGGCTCAGGGGCGGGGCGGGCGCCCGAAGGTCCTCCGGAGGCCCGGCATTCTGCACGC
TTCAAAAGCGCACGTCTGCCGCGCTGTTCTCCTCTTCCTCATCTCCGGGCCTTTCGACCTGCAGCCCAAG
CTTACCATGACCGAGTACAAGCCCACGGTGCGCCTCGCCACCCGCGACGACGTCCCCAGGGCCGTACGCA
CCCTCGCCGCCGCGTTCGCCGACTACCCCGCCACGCGCCACACCGTCGATCCGGACCGCCACATCGAGCG
GGTCACCGAGCTGCAAGAACTCTTCCTCACGCGCGTCGGGCTCGACATCGGCAAGGTGTGGGTCGCGGAC
GACGGCGCCGCGGTGGCGGTCTGGACCACGCCGGAGAGCGTCGAAGCGGGGGCGGTGTTCGCCGAGATCG
GCCCGCGCATGGCCGAGTTGAGCGGTTCCCGGCTGGCCGCGCAGCAACAGATGGAAGGCCTCCTGGCGCC
GCACCGGCCCAAGGAGCCCGCGTGGTTCCTGGCCACCGTCGGCGTCTCGCCCGACCACCAGGGCAAGGGT
CTGGGCAGCGCCGTCGTGCTCCCCGGAGTGGAGGCGGCCGAGCGCGCCGGGGTGCCCGCCTTCCTGGAGA
CCTCCGCGCCCCGCAACCTCCCCTTCTACGAGCGGCTCGGCTTCACCGTCACCGCCGACGTCGAGGTGCC
CGAAGGACCGCGCACCTGGTGCATGACCCGCAAGCCCGGTGCCTGACCGCGTCTGGAACAATCAACCTCT
GGATTACAAAATTTGTGAAAGATTGACTGGTATTCTTAACTATGTTGCTCCTTTTACGCTATGTGGATAC
GCTGCTTTAATGCCTTTGTATCATGCTATTGCTTCCCGTATGGCTTTCATTTTCTCCTCCTTGTATAAAT
CCTGGTTGCTGTCTCTTTATGAGGAGTTGTGGCCCGTTGTCAGGCAACGTGGCGTGGTGTGCACTGTGTT
TGCTGACGCAACCCCCACTGGTTGGGGCATTGCCACCACCTGTCAGCTCCTTTCCGGGACTTTCGCTTTC
CCCCTCCCTATTGCCACGGCGGAACTCATCGCCGCCTGCCTTGCCCGCTGCTGGACAGGGGCTCGGCTGT
TGGGCACTGACAATTCCGTGGTGTTGTCGGGGAAGCTGACGTCCTTTCCATGGCTGCTCGCCTGTGTTGC
CACCTGGATTCTGCGCGGGACGTCCTTCTGCTACGTCCCTTCGGCCCTCAATCCAGCGGACCTTCCTTCC
CGCGGCCTGCTGCCGGCTCTGCGGCCTCTTCCGCGTCTTCGCCTTCGCCCTCAGACGAGTCGGATCTCCC
TTTGGGCCGCCTCCCCGCCTGGAATTAATTCTGCAGTCGAGACCTAGAAAAACATGGAGCAATCACAAGT
AGCAATACAGCAGCTACCAATGCTGATTGTGCCTGGCTAGAAGCACAAGAGGAGGAGGAGGTGGGTTTTC
CAGTCACACCTCAGGTACCTTTAAGACCAATGACTTACAAGGCAGCTGTAGATCTTAGCCACTTTTTAAA
AGAAAAGAGGGGACTGGAAGGGCTAATTCACTCCCAACGAAGACAAGATATCCTTGATCTGTGGATCTAC
CACACACAAGGCTACTTCCCTGATTAGCAGAACTACACACCAGGGCCAGGGGTCAGATATCCACTGACCT
TTGGATGGTGCTACAAGCTAGTACCAGTTGAGCCAGATAAGGTAGAAGAGGCCAATAAAGGAGAGAACAC
CAGCTTGTTACACCCTGTGAGCCTGCATGGGATGGATGACCCGGAGAGAGAAGTGTTAGAGTGGAGGTTT
GACAGCCGCCTAGCATTTCATCACGTGGCCCGAGAGCTGCATCCGGAGTACTTCAAGAACTGCTGATATC
GAGCTTGCTACAAGGGACTTTCCGCTGGGGACTTTCCAGGGAGGCGTGGCCTGGGCGGGACTGGGGAGTG
GCGAGCCCTCAGATCCTGCATATAAGCAGCTGCTTTTTGCCTGTACTGGGTCTCTCTGGTTAGACCAGAT
CTGAGCCTGGGAGCTCTCTGGCTAACTAGGGAACCCACTGCTTAAGCCTCAATAAAGCTTGCCTTGAGTG
CTTCAAGTAGTGTGTGCCCGTCTGTTGTGTGACTCTGGTAACTAGAGATCCCTCAGACCCTTTTAGTCAG
TGTGGAAAATCTCTAGCAGTAGTAGTTCATGTCATCTTATTATTCAGTATTTATAACTTGCAAAGAAATG
AATATCAGAGAGTGAGAGGCCTTGACATTGCTAGCGTTTTACCGTCGACCTCTAGCTAGAGCTTGGCGTA
ATCATGGTCATAGCTGTTTCCTGTGTGAAATTGTTATCCGCTCACAATTCCACACAACATACGAGCCGGA
AGCATAAAGTGTAAAGCCTGGGGTGCCTAATGAGTGAGCTAACTCACATTAATTGCGTTGCGCTCACTGC
CCGCTTTCCAGTCGGGAAACCTGTCGTGCCAGCTGCATTAATGAATCGGCCAACGCGCGGGGAGAGGCGG
TTTGCGTATTGGGCGCTCTTCCGCTTCCTCGCTCACTGACTCGCTGCGCTCGGTCGTTCGGCTGCGGCGA
GCGGTATCAGCTCACTCAAAGGCGGTAATACGGTTATCCACAGAATCAGGGGATAACGCAGGAAAGAACA
TGTGAGCAAAAGGCCAGCAAAAGGCCAGGAACCGTAAAAAGGCCGCGTTGCTGGCGTTTTTCCATAGGCT
CCGCCCCCCTGACGAGCATCACAAAAATCGACGCTCAAGTCAGAGGTGGCGAAACCCGACAGGACTATAA
AGATACCAGGCGTTTCCCCCTGGAAGCTCCCTCGTGCGCTCTCCTGTTCCGACCCTGCCGCTTACCGGAT
ACCTGTCCGCCTTTCTCCCTTCGGGAAGCGTGGCGCTTTCTCATAGCTCACGCTGTAGGTATCTCAGTTC
GGTGTAGGTCGTTCGCTCCAAGCTGGGCTGTGTGCACGAACCCCCCGTTCAGCCCGACCGCTGCGCCTTA
TCCGGTAACTATCGTCTTGAGTCCAACCCGGTAAGACACGACTTATCGCCACTGGCAGCAGCCACTGGTA
ACAGGATTAGCAGAGCGAGGTATGTAGGCGGTGCTACAGAGTTCTTGAAGTGGTGGCCTAACTACGGCTA
CACTAGAAGAACAGTATTTGGTATCTGCGCTCTGCTGAAGCCAGTTACCTTCGGAAAAAGAGTTGGTAGC
TCTTGATCCGGCAAACAAACCACCGCTGGTAGCGGTGGTTTTTTTGTTTGCAAGCAGCAGATTACGCGCA
GAAAAAAAGGATCTCAAGAAGATCCTTTGATCTTTTCTACGGGGTCTGACGCTCAGTGGAACGAAAACTC
ACGTTAAGGGATTTTGGTCATGAGATTATCAAAAAGGATCTTCACCTAGATCCTTTTAAATTAAAAATGA
AGTTTTAAATCAATCTAAAGTATATATGAGTAAACTTGGTCTGACAGTTACCAATGCTTAATCAGTGAGG
CACCTATCTCAGCGATCTGTCTATTTCGTTCATCCATAGTTGCCTGACTCCCCGTCGTGTAGATAACTAC
GATACGGGAGGGCTTACCATCTGGCCCCAGTGCTGCAATGATACCGCGAGACCCACGCTCACCGGCTCCA
GATTTATCAGCAATAAACCAGCCAGCCGGAAGGGCCGAGCGCAGAAGTGGTCCTGCAACTTTATCCGCCT
CCATCCAGTCTATTAATTGTTGCCGGGAAGCTAGAGTAAGTAGTTCGCCAGTTAATAGTTTGCGCAACGT
TGTTGCCATTGCTACAGGCATCGTGGTGTCACGCTCGTCGTTTGGTATGGCTTCATTCAGCTCCGGTTCC
CAACGATCAAGGCGAGTTACATGATCCCCCATGTTGTGCAAAAAAGCGGTTAGCTCCTTCGGTCCTCCGA
TCGTTGTCAGAAGTAAGTTGGCCGCAGTGTTATCACTCATGGTTATGGCAGCACTGCATAATTCTCTTAC
TGTCATGCCATCCGTAAGATGCTTTTCTGTGACTGGTGAGTACTCAACCAAGTCATTCTGAGAATAGTGT
ATGCGGCGACCGAGTTGCTCTTGCCCGGCGTCAATACGGGATAATACCGCGCCACATAGCAGAACTTTAA
AAGTGCTCATCATTGGAAAACGTTCTTCGGGGCGAAAACTCTCAAGGATCTTACCGCTGTTGAGATCCAG
TTCGATGTAACCCACTCGTGCACCCAACTGATCTTCAGCATCTTTTACTTTCACCAGCGTTTCTGGGTGA
GCAAAAACAGGAAGGCAAAATGCCGCAAAAAAGGGAATAAGGGCGACACGGAAATGTTGAATACTCATAC
TCTTCCTTTTTCAATATTATTGAAGCATTTATCAGGGTTATTGTCTCATGAGCGGATACATATTTGAATG
TATTTAGAAAAATAAACAAATAGGGGTTCCGCGCACATTTCCCCGAAAAGTGCCACCTGACGTCGACGGA
TCGGGAGATCAACTTGTTTATTGCAGCTTATAATGGTTACAAATAAAGCAATAGCATCACAAATTTCACA
AATAAAGCATTTTTTTCACTGCATTCTAGTTGTGGTTTGTCCAAACTCATCAATGTATCTTATCATGTCT
GGATCAACTGGATAACTCAAGCTAACCAAAATCATCCCAAACTTCCCACCCCATACCCTATTACCACTGC
CAATTACCTGTGGTTTCATTTACTCTAAACCTGTGATTCCTCTGAATTATTTTCATTTTAAAGAAATTGT
ATTTGTTAAATATGTACTACAAACTTAGTAGT
